>Addgene plasmid #240538 | pLenti-U6-epegRNA-SV40-mCherry | addgene full sequence | sequence record 481861 | Addgene NGS Result
GTCGACGGATCGGGAGATCTCCCGATCCCCTATGGTGCACTCTCAGTACAATCTGCTCTGATGCCGCATA
GTTAAGCCAGTATCTGCTCCCTGCTTGTGTGTTGGAGGTCGCTGAGTAGTGCGCGAGCAAAATTTAAGCT
ACAACAAGGCAAGGCTTGACCGACAATTGCATGAAGAATCTGCTTAGGGTTAGGCGTTTTGCGCTGCTTC
GCGATGTACGGGCCAGATATACGCGTTGACATTGATTATTGACTAGTTATTAATAGTAATCAATTACGGG
GTCATTAGTTCATAGCCCATATATGGAGTTCCGCGTTACATAACTTACGGTAAATGGCCCGCCTGGCTGA
CCGCCCAACGACCCCCGCCCATTGACGTCAATAATGACGTATGTTCCCATAGTAACGCCAATAGGGACTT
TCCATTGACGTCAATGGGTGGAGTATTTACGGTAAACTGCCCACTTGGCAGTACATCAAGTGTATCATAT
GCCAAGTACGCCCCCTATTGACGTCAATGACGGTAAATGGCCCGCCTGGCATTATGCCCAGTACATGACC
TTATGGGACTTTCCTACTTGGCAGTACATCTACGTATTAGTCATCGCTATTACCATGGTGATGCGGTTTT
GGCAGTACATCAATGGGCGTGGATAGCGGTTTGACTCACGGGGATTTCCAAGTCTCCACCCCATTGACGT
CAATGGGAGTTTGTTTTGGCACCAAAATCAACGGGACTTTCCAAAATGTCGTAACAACTCCGCCCCATTG
ACGCAAATGGGCGGTAGGCGTGTACGGTGGGAGGTCTATATAAGCAGCGCGTTTTGCCTGTACTGGGTCT
CTCTGGTTAGACCAGATCTGAGCCTGGGAGCTCTCTGGCTAACTAGGGAACCCACTGCTTAAGCCTCAAT
AAAGCTTGCCTTGAGTGCTTCAAGTAGTGTGTGCCCGTCTGTTGTGTGACTCTGGTAACTAGAGATCCCT
CAGACCCTTTTAGTCAGTGTGGAAAATCTCTAGCAGTGGCGCCCGAACAGGGACTTGAAAGCGAAAGGGA
AACCAGAGGAGCTCTCTCGACGCAGGACTCGGCTTGCTGAAGCGCGCACGGCAAGAGGCGAGGGGCGGCG
ACTGGTGAGTACGCCAAAAATTTTGACTAGCGGAGGCTAGAAGGAGAGAGATGGGTGCGAGAGCGTCAGT
ATTAAGCGGGGGAGAATTAGATCGCGATGGGAAAAAATTCGGTTAAGGCCAGGGGGAAAGAAAAAATATA
AATTAAAACATATAGTATGGGCAAGCAGGGAGCTAGAACGATTCGCAGTTAATCCTGGCCTGTTAGAAAC
ATCAGAAGGCTGTAGACAAATACTGGGACAGCTACAACCATCCCTTCAGACAGGATCAGAAGAACTTAGA
TCATTATATAATACAGTAGCAACCCTCTATTGTGTGCATCAAAGGATAGAGATAAAAGACACCAAGGAAG
CTTTAGACAAGATAGAGGAAGAGCAAAACAAAAGTAAGACCACCGCACAGCAAGCGGCCGGCCGCTGATC
TTCAGACCTGGAGGAGGAGATATGAGGGACAATTGGAGAAGTGAATTATATAAATATAAAGTAGTAAAAA
TTGAACCATTAGGAGTAGCACCCACCAAGGCAAAGAGAAGAGTGGTGCAGAGAGAAAAAAGAGCAGTGGG
AATAGGAGCTTTGTTCCTTGGGTTCTTGGGAGCAGCAGGAAGCACTATGGGCGCAGCGTCAATGACGCTG
ACGGTACAGGCCAGACAATTATTGTCTGGTATAGTGCAGCAGCAGAACAATTTGCTGAGGGCTATTGAGG
CGCAACAGCATCTGTTGCAACTCACAGTCTGGGGCATCAAGCAGCTCCAGGCAAGAATCCTGGCTGTGGA
AAGATACCTAAAGGATCAACAGCTCCTGGGGATTTGGGGTTGCTCTGGAAAACTCATTTGCACCACTGCT
GTGCCTTGGAATGCTAGTTGGAGTAATAAATCTCTGGAACAGATTTGGAATCACACGACCTGGATGGAGT
GGGACAGAGAAATTAACAATTACACAAGCTTAATACACTCCTTAATTGAAGAATCGCAAAACCAGCAAGA
AAAGAATGAACAAGAATTATTGGAATTAGATAAATGGGCAAGTTTGTGGAATTGGTTTAACATAACAAAT
TGGCTGTGGTATATAAAATTATTCATAATGATAGTAGGAGGCTTGGTAGGTTTAAGAATAGTTTTTGCTG
TACTTTCTATAGTGAATAGAGTTAGGCAGGGATATTCACCATTATCGTTTCAGACCCACCTCCCAACCCC
GAGGGGACCCGACAGGCCCGAAGGAATAGAAGAAGAAGGTGGAGAGAGAGACAGAGACAGATCCATTCGA
TTAGTGAACGGATCGGCACTGCGTGCGCCAATTCTGCAGACAAATGGCAGTATTCATCCACAATTTTAAA
AGAAAAGGGGGGATTGGGGGGTACAGTGCAGGGGAAAGAATAGTAGACATAATAGCAACAGACATACAAA
CTAAAGAATTACAAAAACAAATTACAAAAATTCAAAATTTTCGGGTTTATTACAGGGACAGCAGAGATCC
AGTTTGGTTAGTACCGGGCCCGCTCTAGAGGTACCAAGGTCTGGCAGGAAGAGGGCCTATTTCCCATGAT
TCCTTCATATTTGCATATACGATACAAGGCTGTTAGAGAGATAATTAGAATTAATTTGACTGTAAACACA
AAGATATTAGTACAAAATACGTGACGTAGAAAGTAATAATTTCTTGGGTAGTTTGCAGTTTTAAAATTAT
GTTTTAAAATGGACTATCATATGCTTACCGTAACTTGAAAGTATTTCGATTTCTTGGCTTTATATATCTT
GTGGAAAGGACGAAACACCGAGAGACGCTGGCTTATCGAAATTAATACGACTCACTATAGGGAGACCCAA
GCTGGCTAGTTAAGCTATCAACAAGTTTGTACAAAAAAGCTGAACGAGAAACGTAAAATGATATAAATAT
CAATATATTAAATTAGATTTTGCATAAAAAACAGACTACATAATACTGTAAAACACAACATATCCAGTCA
CTATGAATCAACTACTTAGATGGTATTAGTGACCTGTAGTCGACCGACAGCCTTCCAAATGTTCTTCGGG
TGATGCTGCCAACTTAGTCGACCGACAGCCTTCCAAATGTTCTTCTCAAACGGAATCGTCGTATCCAGCC
TACTCGCTATTGTCCTCAATGCCGTATTAAATCATAAAAAGAAATAAGAAAAAGAGGTGCGAGCCTCTTT
TTTGTGTGACAAAATAAAAACATCTACCTATTCATATACGCTAGTGTCATAGTCCTGAAAATCATCTGCA
TCAAGAACAATTTCACAACTCTTATACTTTTCTCTTACAAGTCGTTCGGCTTCATCTGGATTTTCAGCCT
CTATACTTACTAAACGTGATAAAGTTTCTGTAATTTCTACTGTATCGACCTGCAGACTGGCTGTGTATAA
GGGAGCCTGACATTTATATTCCCCAGAACATCAGGTTAATGGCGTTTTTGATGTCATTTTCGCGGTGGCT
GAGATCAGCCACTTCTTCCCCGATAACGGAGACCGGCACACTGGCCATATCGGTGGTCATCATGCGCCAG
CTTTCATCCCCGATATGCACCACCGGGTAAAGTTCACGGGAGACTTTATCTGACAGCAGACGTGCACTGG
CCAGGGGGATCACCATCCGTCGCCCGGGCGTGTCAATAATATCACTCTGTACATCCACAAACAGACGATA
ACGGCTCTCTCTTTTATAGGTGTAAACCTTAAACTGCATTTCACCAGCCCCTGTTCTCGTCAGCAAAAGA
GCCGTTCATTTCAATAAACCGGGCGACCTCAGCCATCCCTTCCTGATTTTCCGCTTTCCAGCGTTCGGCA
CGCAGACGACGGGCTTCATTCTGCATGGTTGTGCTTACCAGACCGGAGATATTGACATCATATATGCCTT
GAGCAACTGATAGCTGTCGCTGTCAACTGTCACTGTAATACGCTGCTTCATAGCATACCTCTTTTTGACA
TACTTCGGGTATACATATCAGTATATATTCTTATACCGCAAAAATCAGCGCGCAAATACGCATACTGTTA
TCTGGCTTTTAGTAAGCCGGATCCACGCGGCGTTTACGCCCCCCCTGCCACTCATCGCAGTACTGTTGTA
ATTCATTAAGCATTCTGCCGACATGGAAGCCATCACAAACGGCATGATGAACCTGAATCGCCAGCGGCAT
CAGCACCTTGTCGCCTTGCGTATAATATTTGCCCATGGTGAAAACGGGGGCGAAGAAGTTGTCCATATTG
GCCACGTTTAAATCAAAACTGGTGAAACTCACCCAGGGATTGGCTGAGACGAAAAACATATTCTCAATAA
ACCCTTTAGGGAAATAGGCCAGGTTTTCACCGTAACACGCCACATCTTGCGAATATATGTGTAGAAACTG
CCGGAAATCGTCGTGGTATTCACTCCAGAGCGATGAAAACGTTTCAGTTTGCTCATGGAAAACGGTGTAA
CAAGGGTGAACACTATCCCATATCACCAGCTCACCGTCTTTCATTGCCATACGGAATTCCGGATGAGCAT
TCATCAGGCGGGCAAGAATGTGAATAAAGGCCGGATAAAACTTGTGCTTATTTTTCTTTACGGTCTTTAA
AAAGGCCGTAATATCCAGCTGAACGGTCTGGTTATAGGTACATTGAGCAACTGACTGAAATGCCTCAAAA
TGTTCTTTACGATGCCATTGGGATATATCAACGGTGGTATATCCAGTGATTTTTTTCTCCATTTTAGCTT
CCTTAGCTCCTGAAAATCTCGATAACTCAAAAAATACGCCCGGTAGTGATCTTATTTCATTATGGTGAAA
GTTGGAACCTCTTACGTGCCGATCAACGTCTCATTTTCGCCAAAAGTTGGCCCAGGGCTTCCCGGTATCA
ACAGGGACACCAGGATTTATTTATTCTGCGAAGTGATCTTCCGTCACAGGTATTTATTCGGCGCAAAGTG
CGTCGGGTGATGCTGCCAACTTAGTCGACTACAGGTCACTAATACCATCTAAGTAGTTGATTCATAGTGA
CTGGATATGTTGTGTTTTACAGTATTATGTAGTCTGTTTTTTATGCAAAATCTAATTTAATATATTGATA
TTTATATCATTTTACGTTTCTCGTTCAGCTTTCTTGTACAAAGTGGTTGATCTAGAGGGCCCGCGGTTCG
AACGTCTCTGTTTAAGAGCTATGCTGGACTCGCTAACAGCATAGCAAGTTTAAATAAGGCTAGTCCGTTA
TCAACTTGAAAAAGTGGCACCGAGTCGGTGCTTTTTTTTCCGTCTCTCGCGGTTCTATCTAGTTACGCGT
TAAACCAACTAGAATTTTTTTCTCGAGGTCGACGGTATCGATAAGCTCGCTTCACGAGATTCCAGCAGGT
CGAGGGACCTAATAACTTCGTATAGCATACATTATACGAAGTTATATTAAGGGTTCCAAGCTTAAGCGGC
CGCGTGGATAACCGTATTACCGCCATGCAGGTGTGTCAGTTAGGGTGTGGAAAGTCCCCAGGCTCCCCAG
CAGGCAGAAGTATGCAAAGCATGCATCTCAATTAGTCAGCAACCAGGTGTGGAAAGTCCCCAGGCTCCCC
AGCAGGCAGAAGTATGCAAAGCATGCATCTCAATTAGTCAGCAACCATAGTCCCGCCCCTAACTCCGCCC
ATCCCGCCCCTAACTCCGCCCAGTTCCGCCCATTCTCCGCCCCATGGCTGACTAATTTTTTTTATTTATG
CAGAGGCCGAGGCCGCCTCGGCCTCTGAGCTATTCCAGAAGTAGTGAGGAGGCTTTTTTGGAGGCCTAGG
CTTTTGCAAAGCTAGCATGGTGAGCAAGGGCGAGGAGGATAACATGGCCATCATCAAGGAGTTCATGCGC
TTCAAGGTGCACATGGAGGGCTCCGTGAACGGCCACGAGTTCGAGATCGAGGGCGAGGGCGAGGGCCGCC
CCTACGAGGGCACCCAGACCGCCAAGCTGAAGGTGACCAAGGGTGGCCCCCTGCCCTTCGCCTGGGACAT
CCTGTCCCCTCAGTTCATGTACGGCTCCAAGGCCTACGTGAAGCACCCCGCCGACATCCCCGACTACTTG
AAGCTGTCCTTCCCCGAGGGCTTCAAGTGGGAGCGCGTGATGAACTTCGAGGACGGCGGCGTGGTGACCG
TGACCCAGGACTCCTCCCTGCAGGACGGCGAGTTCATCTACAAGGTGAAGCTGCGCGGCACCAACTTCCC
CTCCGACGGCCCCGTAATGCAGAAGAAGACCATGGGCTGGGAGGCCTCCTCCGAGCGGATGTACCCCGAG
GACGGCGCCCTGAAGGGCGAGATCAAGCAGAGGCTGAAGCTGAAGGACGGCGGCCACTACGACGCTGAGG
TCAAGACCACCTACAAGGCCAAGAAGCCCGTGCAGCTGCCCGGCGCCTACAACGTCAACATCAAGTTGGA
CATCACCTCCCACAACGAGGACTACACCATCGTGGAACAGTACGAACGCGCCGAGGGCCGCCACTCCACC
GGCGGCATGGACGAGCTGTACAAGTAAACATGTTTAAGGGTTCCGGTTCCACTAGGTACAATTCGATATC
AAGCTTATCGATAATCAACCTCTGGATTACAAAATTTGTGAAAGATTGACTGGTATTCTTAACTATGTTG
CTCCTTTTACGCTATGTGGATACGCTGCTTTAATGCCTTTGTATCATGCTATTGCTTCCCGTATGGCTTT
CATTTTCTCCTCCTTGTATAAATCCTGGTTGCTGTCTCTTTATGAGGAGTTGTGGCCCGTTGTCAGGCAA
CGTGGCGTGGTGTGCACTGTGTTTGCTGACGCAACCCCCACTGGTTGGGGCATTGCCACCACCTGTCAGC
TCCTTTCCGGGACTTTCGCTTTCCCCCTCCCTATTGCCACGGCGGAACTCATCGCCGCCTGCCTTGCCCG
CTGCTGGACAGGGGCTCGGCTGTTGGGCACTGACAATTCCGTGGTGTTGTCGGGGAAATCATCGTCCTTT
CCTTGGCTGCTCGCCTGTGTTGCCACCTGGATTCTGCGCGGGACGTCCTTCTGCTACGTCCCTTCGGCCC
TCAATCCAGCGGACCTTCCTTCCCGCGGCCTGCTGCCGGCTCTGCGGCCTCTTCCGCGTCTTCGCCTTCG
CCCTCAGACGAGTCGGATCTCCCTTTGGGCCGCCTCCCCGCATCGATACCGTCGACCTCGATCGAGACCT
AGAAAAACATGGAGCAATCACAAGTAGCAATACAGCAGCTACCAATGCTGATTGTGCCTGGCTAGAAGCA
CAAGAGGAGGAGGAGGTGGGTTTTCCAGTCACACCTCAGGTACCTTTAAGACCAATGACTTACAAGGCAG
CTGTAGATCTTAGCCACTTTTTAAAAGAAAAGGGGGGACTGGAAGGGCTAATTCACTCCCAACGAAGACA
AGATATCCTTGATCTGTGGATCTACCACACACAAGGCTACTTCCCTGATTGGCAGAACTACACACCAGGG
CCAGGGATCAGATATCCACTGACCTTTGGATGGTGCTACAAGCTAGTACCAGTTGAGCAAGAGAAGGTAG
AAGAAGCCAATGAAGGAGAGAACACCCGCTTGTTACACCCTGTGAGCCTGCATGGGATGGATGACCCGGA
GAGAGAAGTATTAGAGTGGAGGTTTGACAGCCGCCTAGCATTTCATCACATGGCCCGAGAGCTGCATCCG
GACTGTACTGGGTCTCTCTGGTTAGACCAGATCTGAGCCTGGGAGCTCTCTGGCTAACTAGGGAACCCAC
TGCTTAAGCCTCAATAAAGCTTGCCTTGAGTGCTTCAAGTAGTGTGTGCCCGTCTGTTGTGTGACTCTGG
TAACTAGAGATCCCTCAGACCCTTTTAGTCAGTGTGGAAAATCTCTAGCAGCATGTGAGCAAAAGGCCAG
CAAAAGGCCAGGAACCGTAAAAAGGCCGCGTTGCTGGCGTTTTTCCATAGGCTCCGCCCCCCTGACGAGC
ATCACAAAAATCGACGCTCAAGTCAGAGGTGGCGAAACCCGACAGGACTATAAAGATACCAGGCGTTTCC
CCCTGGAAGCTCCCTCGTGCGCTCTCCTGTTCCGACCCTGCCGCTTACCGGATACCTGTCCGCCTTTCTC
CCTTCGGGAAGCGTGGCGCTTTCTCATAGCTCACGCTGTAGGTATCTCAGTTCGGTGTAGGTCGTTCGCT
CCAAGCTGGGCTGTGTGCACGAACCCCCCGTTCAGCCCGACCGCTGCGCCTTATCCGGTAACTATCGTCT
TGAGTCCAACCCGGTAAGACACGACTTATCGCCACTGGCAGCAGCCACTGGTAACAGGATTAGCAGAGCG
AGGTATGTAGGCGGTGCTACAGAGTTCTTGAAGTGGTGGCCTAACTACGGCTACACTAGAAGAACAGTAT
TTGGTATCTGCGCTCTGCTGAAGCCAGTTACCTTCGGAAAAAGAGTTGGTAGCTCTTGATCCGGCAAACA
AACCACCGCTGGTAGCGGTGGTTTTTTTGTTTGCAAGCAGCAGATTACGCGCAGAAAAAAAGGATCTCAA
GAAGATCCTTTGATCTTTTCTACGGGGTCTGACGCTCAGTGGAACGAAAACTCACGTTAAGGGATTTTGG
TCATGAGATTATCAAAAAGGATCTTCACCTAGATCCTTTTAAATTAAAAATGAAGTTTTAAATCAATCTA
AAGTATATATGAGTAAACTTGGTCTGACAGTTACCAATGCTTAATCAGTGAGGCACCTATCTCAGCGATC
TGTCTATTTCGTTCATCCATAGTTGCCTGACTCCCCGTCGTGTAGATAACTACGATACGGGAGGGCTTAC
CATCTGGCCCCAGTGCTGCAATGATACCGCGAGACCCACGCTCACCGGCTCCAGATTTATCAGCAATAAA
CCAGCCAGCCGGAAGGGCCGAGCGCAGAAGTGGTCCTGCAACTTTATCCGCCTCCATCCAGTCTATTAAT
TGTTGCCGGGAAGCTAGAGTAAGTAGTTCGCCAGTTAATAGTTTGCGCAACGTTGTTGCCATTGCTACAG
GCATCGTGGTGTCACGCTCGTCGTTTGGTATGGCTTCATTCAGCTCCGGTTCCCAACGATCAAGGCGAGT
TACATGATCCCCCATGTTGTGCAAAAAAGCGGTTAGCTCCTTCGGTCCTCCGATCGTTGTCAGAAGTAAG
TTGGCCGCAGTGTTATCACTCATGGTTATGGCAGCACTGCATAATTCTCTTACTGTCATGCCATCCGTAA
GATGCTTTTCTGTGACTGGTGAGTACTCAACCAAGTCATTCTGAGAATAGTGTATGCGGCGACCGAGTTG
CTCTTGCCCGGCGTCAATACGGGATAATACCGCGCCACATAGCAGAACTTTAAAAGTGCTCATCATTGGA
AAACGTTCTTCGGGGCGAAAACTCTCAAGGATCTTACCGCTGTTGAGATCCAGTTCGATGTAACCCACTC
GTGCACCCAACTGATCTTCAGCATCTTTTACTTTCACCAGCGTTTCTGGGTGAGCAAAAACAGGAAGGCA
AAATGCCGCAAAAAAGGGAATAAGGGCGACACGGAAATGTTGAATACTCATACTCTTCCTTTTTCAATAT
TATTGAAGCATTTATCAGGGTTATTGTCTCATGAGCGGATACATATTTGAATGTATTTAGAAAAATAAAC
AAATAGGGGTTCCGCGCACATTTCCCCGAAAAGTGCCACCTGAC
Features (pLannotate 1.2.2; 31 found; start..end, strand, type, name):
     31..83      -  misc_feature   bom (fragment): basis of mobility region from pBR322
    238..617     +  enhancer       CMV enhancer: human cytomegalovirus immediate early enhancer
    618..817     +  promoter       CMV promoter: human cytomegalovirus (CMV) immediate early promoter
    835..1015    +  LTR            5' LTR (truncated): truncated 5' long terminal repeat (LTR) from HIV-1
   1062..1187    +  misc_feature   HIV-1 Ψ: packaging signal of human immunodeficiency virus type 1
   1171..1509    +  CDS            HIV-1 gag (fragment): gag protein from human immunodeficiency virus 1; gag
   1684..1917    +  misc_feature   RRE: The Rev response element (RRE) of HIV-1 allows for Rev-dependent mRNA export from the nucleus to the cytoplasm.
   2294..2394    +  CDS            Rev (fragment): human immunodeficiency virus 1 (HIV-1) Rev protein; rev; enhances nuclear export of unspliced and incompletely spliced viral mRNAs
   2444..2561    +  misc_feature   cPPT/CTS: central polypurine tract and central termination sequence of HIV-1
   2641..2881    +  promoter       U6 promoter: RNA polymerase III promoter for human U6 snRNA
   2913..2931    +  promoter       T7 promoter: promoter for bacteriophage T7 RNA polymerase
   2961..3085    +  protein_bind   attR1: mutant version of attR; recombination site for the Gateway® LR reaction LR Clonase™
   3321..3473    -  CDS            dpnD (fragment): DPND_STRPN - Protein predicted: Swiss-Prot protein existence level 4. From Streptococcus pneumoniae serotype 4 (strain ATCC BAA-334 / TIGR4).
   3517..3819    -  CDS            ccdB: CCDB_ECOLI - Also known as G, letB, letD. Experimental evidence at protein level: Swiss-Prot protein existence level 1. Toxic component of a type II toxin-antitoxin (TA) system, functioning in plasmid maintainence. Responsible for the post- segregational killing (PSK) of plasmid-free cells, also referred to as a plasmid addiction system. Half-life of over 2 hours. Cell killing by CcdB is accompanied by filamentation, defects in chromosome and plasmid segregation, defects in cell division, formation of anucleate cells, decreased DNA synthesis and plasmid loss. Interferes with the activity of DN
   3824..3982    -  CDS            ccdA (fragment): CCDA_ECO57 - Also known as H, letA. Experimental evidence at protein level: Swiss-Prot protein existence level 1. Antitoxin component of a type II toxin-antitoxin (TA) system which inhibits the post-segregational killing (PSK) of plasmid-free cells, also referred to as a plasmid addiction system. Binds to and blocks the activity of CcdB; will also remove bound CcdB protein from the CcdB-GyrA complex by forming a CcdA-CcdB complex, a process termed rejuvenation. Functions as a transcriptional corepressor for the ccdAB operon, repression also requires CcdB (By similarity). From Escherichia coli
   4164..4822    -  CDS            CmR: chloramphenicol acetyltransferase; cat; confers resistance to chloramphenicol
   4823..4925    -  promoter       cat promoter: promoter of the E. coli cat gene encoding chloramphenicol acetyltransferase
   5103..5227    -  protein_bind   attR2: mutant version of attR; recombination site for the Gateway® LR reaction LR Clonase™
   5285..5351    +  misc_RNA       tracrRNA (fragment): trans-activating CRISPR RNA for the Streptococcus pyogenes CRISPR/Cas9 system
   5412..5437    -  misc_feature   MCS (fragment): pBluescript multiple cloning site
   5472..5505    +  protein_bind   loxP: Cre-mediated recombination occurs in the 8-bp core sequence (GCATACAT). Cre recombinase
   5561..5890    +  promoter       SV40 promoter: SV40 enhancer and early promoter
   5897..6604    +  CDS            mCherry: mCherry is a basic (constitutively fluorescent) red fluorescent protein published in 2004, derived from Discosoma sp.. It is reported to be a very rapidly-maturing monomer with low acid sensitivity.
   6640..6663    +  misc_feature   MCS (fragment): pBluescript multiple cloning site
   6663..7251    +  misc_feature   WPRE: woodchuck hepatitis virus posttranscriptional regulatory element
   7252..7271    +  misc_feature   MCS (fragment): pBluescript multiple cloning site
   7273..7773    +  CDS            nef (fragment): NEF_HV1LA - Experimental evidence at protein level: Swiss-Prot protein existence level 1. Extracellular Nef protein targets CD4(+) T-lymphocytes for apoptosis by interacting with CXCR4 surface receptors. From Human immunodeficiency virus type 1 group M subtype B (isolate Lai) (HIV-1).
   7780..7960    +  LTR            5' LTR (truncated): truncated 5' long terminal repeat (LTR) from HIV-1
   8022..8610    -  rep_origin     ori: high-copy-number ColE1/pMB1/pBR322/pUC origin of replication
   8781..9641    -  CDS            AmpR: β-lactamase; bla; confers resistance to ampicillin, carbenicillin, and related antibiotics
   9642..9746    -  promoter       AmpR promoter: bla
