[The description below was written by a language model from this plasmid's Addgene catalogue record and pLannotate feature annotations shown in this document.]
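Description:
pLenti-U6-epegRNA-SV40-mCherry is a 9.8 kb HIV-1-derived lentiviral transfer plasmid that serves as an empty cloning backbone for engineered prime editing guide RNAs (epegRNAs carrying the tevopreQ1 3′ stabilising motif). It replicates in E. coli from a high-copy ColE1/pUC-type origin and carries an ampicillin resistance gene in the backbone. The viral portion has a CMV enhancer/promoter fused to a truncated 5′ LTR, which drives genomic RNA production in packaging cells. This is followed by the Ψ packaging signal with a gag fragment, the Rev response element and the cPPT/CTS. On the 3′ side sit a WPRE, a nef-region fragment and a second truncated LTR annotation.

Inside the provirus, a human U6 RNA polymerase III promoter sits upstream of a stuffer cassette. The stuffer contains attR1 and attR2 Gateway-type sites flanking the ccdB toxin gene, a ccdA fragment and a chloramphenicol resistance gene with its cat promoter. This explains the dual chloramphenicol/ampicillin selection and the need for a ccdB-tolerant strain. According to the record, the cloning site is BsmBI. Replacing the stuffer with the guide of interest presumably removes ccdB, giving counterselection against uncut parental vector in standard strains. A Streptococcus pyogenes tracrRNA/scaffold fragment is annotated just downstream of the stuffer. The feature table does not annotate the tevopreQ1 motif separately.

A loxP site follows, and then an SV40 enhancer/early promoter drives mCherry, which is the only marker in mammalian cells, so transduced cells are identified or sorted by red fluorescence. The associated work used this type of vector for pooled, prime editor-based high-throughput screening in human cells.
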