Addgene plasmid #240538: pLenti-U6-epegRNA-SV40-mCherry
Purpose: Lentiviral backbone plasmid to insert epegRNAs (tevopreq1) of interest with mCherry. The cloning site is BsmBI.
Depositing lab: Wensheng Wei. Depositing organization: Peking University. Publication: Prime editor-based high-throughput screening reveals functional synonymous mutations in human cells. Niu X, Tang W, Liu Y, Mo B, Yu Y, Liu Y, Wei W. Nat Biotechnol. 2025 Jun 24. doi: 10.1038/s41587-025-02710-z. PubMed 40555761.
Backbone
  Vector backbone: pLenti
  Vector type: Mammalian Expression, Lentiviral, CRISPR
  Selectable markers: mCherry
Growth in bacteria
  Bacterial resistance: Chloramphenicol and Ampicillin, 25 & 100 μg/mL
  Growth temperature: 37°C
  Growth strain: ccdB Survival
  Copy number: High Copy
Gene/Insert
  Gene/Insert name: epegRNA
Terms and licenses: Academic/Nonprofit Terms; Industry Terms: Not Available to Industry
Depositor comments: Please visit https://doi.org/10.1101/2024.06.16.599253 for the bioRxiv preprint.
How to cite: pLenti-U6-epegRNA-SV40-mCherry was a gift from Wensheng Wei (Addgene plasmid # 240538 ; http://n2t.net/addgene:240538 ; RRID:Addgene_240538)
